>Addgene plasmid #175428 | pCDNA4 3xFLAG Halo R119A K120A nsp1 | addgene full sequence | sequence record 345037 | Addgene NGS Result
GACATTGATTATTGACTAGTTATTAATAGTAATCAATTACGGGGTCATTAGTTCATAGCCCATATATGGA
GTTCCGCGTTACATAACTTACGGTAAATGGCCCGCCTGGCTGACCGCCCAACGACCCCCGCCCATTGACG
TCAATAATGACGTATGTTCCCATAGTAACGCCAATAGGGACTTTCCATTGACGTCAATGGGTGGAGTATT
TACGGTAAACTGCCCACTTGGCAGTACATCAAGTGTATCATATGCCAAGTACGCCCCCTATTGACGTCAA
TGACGGTAAATGGCCCGCCTGGCATTATGCCCAGTACATGACCTTATGGGACTTTCCTACTTGGCAGTAC
ATCTACGTATTAGTCATCGCTATTACCATGGTGATGCGGTTTTGGCAGTACATCAATGGGCGTGGATAGC
GGTTTGACTCACGGGGATTTCCAAGTCTCCACCCCATTGACGTCAATGGGAGTTTGTTTTGGCACCAAAA
TCAACGGGACTTTCCAAAATGTCGTAACAACTCCGCCCCATTGACGCAAATGGGCGGTAGGCGTGTACGG
TGGGAGGTCTATATAAGCAGAGCTCTCCCTATCAGTGATAGAGATCTCCCTATCAGTGATAGAGATCGTC
GACGAGCTCGTTTAGTGAACCGTCAGATCGCCTGGAGACGCCATCCACGCTGTTTTGACCTCCATAGAAG
ACACCGGGACCGATCCAGCCTCCGGACTCTAGCGTTTAAACTTAAGCTTACCAATGATGGACTACAAGGA
CCACGACGGCGACTACAAGGACCACGACATCGACTACAAGGACGACGACGACAAGGGGGCGGCCGCAGAA
ATCGGTACTGGCTTTCCATTCGACCCCCATTATGTGGAAGTCCTGGGCGAGCGCATGCACTACGTCGATG
TTGGTCCGCGCGATGGCACCCCTGTGCTGTTCCTGCACGGTAACCCGACCTCCTCCTACGTGTGGCGCAA
CATCATCCCGCATGTTGCACCGACCCATCGCTGCATTGCTCCAGACCTGATCGGTATGGGCAAATCCGAC
AAACCAGACCTGGGTTATTTCTTCGACGACCACGTCCGCTTCATGGATGCCTTCATCGAAGCCCTGGGTC
TGGAAGAGGTCGTCCTGGTCATTCACGACTGGGGCTCCGCTCTGGGTTTCCACTGGGCCAAGCGCAATCC
AGAGCGCGTCAAAGGTATTGCATTTATGGAGTTCATCCGCCCTATCCCGACCTGGGACGAATGGCCAGAA
TTTGCCCGCGAGACCTTCCAGGCCTTCCGCACCACCGACGTCGGCCGCAAGCTGATCATCGATCAGAACG
TTTTTATCGAGGGTACGCTGCCGATGGGTGTCGTCCGCCCGCTGACTGAAGTCGAGATGGACCATTACCG
CGAGCCGTTCCTGAATCCTGTTGACCGCGAGCCACTGTGGCGCTTCCCAAACGAGCTGCCAATCGCCGGT
GAGCCAGCGAACATCGTCGCGCTGGTCGAAGAATACATGGACTGGCTGCACCAGTCCCCTGTCCCGAAGC
TGCTGTTCTGGGGCACCCCAGGCGTTCTGATCCCACCGGCCGAAGCCGCTCGCCTGGCCAAAAGCCTGCC
TAACTGCAAGGCTGTGGACATCGGCCCGGGTCTGAATCTGCTGCAAGAAGACAACCCGGACCTGATCGGC
AGCGAGATCGCGCGCTGGCTGTCGACGCTCGAGATTTCCGGCGAGCCAACCACTGAGGATCTGTACTTTC
AGAGCGCGGCCGAGAGCCTTGTCCCTGGTTTCAACGAGAAAACACACGTCCAACTCAGTTTGCCTGTTTT
ACAGGTTCGCGACGTGCTCGTACGTGGCTTTGGAGACTCCGTGGAGGAGGTCTTATCAGAGGCACGTCAA
CATCTTAAAGATGGCACTTGTGGCTTAGTAGAAGTTGAAAAAGGCGTTTTGCCTCAACTTGAACAGCCCT
ATGTGTTCATCAAACGTTCGGATGCTCGAACTGCACCTCATGGTCATGTTATGGTTGAGCTGGTAGCAGA
ACTCGAAGGCATTCAGTACGGTCGTAGTGGTGAGACACTTGGTGTCCTTGTCCCTCATGTGGGCGAAATA
CCAGTGGCTTACGCAGCGGTTCTTCTTCGTAAGAACGGTAATAAAGGAGCTGGTGGCCATAGTTACGGCG
CCGATCTAAAGTCATTTGACTTAGGCGACGAGCTTGGCACTGATCCTTATGAAGATTTTCAAGAAAACTG
GAACACTAAACATAGCAGTGGTGTTACCCGTGAACTCATGCGTGAGCTTAACGGAGGGTAGGGCCGCTCG
AGTCTAGAGGGCCCGTTTAAACCCGCTGATCAGCCTCGACTGTGCCTTCTAGTTGCCAGCCATCTGTTGT
TTGCCCCTCCCCCGTGCCTTCCTTGACCCTGGAAGGTGCCACTCCCACTGTCCTTTCCTAATAAAATGAG
GAAATTGCATCGCATTGTCTGAGTAGGTGTCATTCTATTCTGGGGGGTGGGGTGGGGCAGGACAGCAAGG
GGGAGGATTGGGAAGACAATAGCAGGCATGCTGGGGATGCGGTGGGCTCTATGGCTTCTGAGGCGGAAAG
AACCAGCTGGGGCTCTAGGGGGTATCCCC
[124 nt withheld, positions 2620-2743]
C
[91 nt withheld, positions 2745-2835]
A
[49 nt withheld, positions 2837-2885]
CCTTTGACGTTGGAGTCCACGTTCTTT
[37 nt withheld, positions 2913-2949]
ACCCTATCTCGGTCTATTCTTTTGATTTATAAGGGATTTTGCCGATTTCGGCCTATTGGTTAAAAAATGA
GCTGATTTAACAAAAATTTAACGCGAATTAATTCTGTGGAATGTGTGTCAGTTAGGGTGTGGAAAGTCCC
CAGGCTCCCCAGCAGGCAGAAGTATGCAAAGCATGCATCTCAATTAGTCAGCAACCAGGTGTGGAAAGTC
CCCAGGCTCCCCAGCAGGCAGAAGTATGCAAAGCATGCATCTCAATTAGTCAGCAACCATAGTCCCGCCC
CTAACTCCGCCCATCCCGCCCCTAACTCCGCCCAGTTCCGCCCATTCTCCGCCCCATGGCTGACTAATTT
TTTTTATTTATGCAGAGGCCGAGGCCGCCTCTGCCTCTGAGCTATTCCAGAAGTAGTGAGGAGGCTTTTT
TGGAGGCCTAGGCTTTTGCAAAAAGCTCCCGGGAGCTTGTATATCCATTTTCGGATCTGATCAGCACGTG
TTGACAATTAATCATCGGCATAGTATATCGGCATAGTATAATACGACAAGGTGAGGAACTAAACCATGGC
CAAGTTGACCAGTGCCGTTCCGGTGCTCACCGCGCGCGACGTCGCCGGAGCGGTCGAGTTCTGGACCGAC
CGGCTCGGGTTCTCCCGGGACTTCGTGGAGGACGACTTCGCCGGTGTGGTCCGGGACGACGTGACCCTGT
TCATCAGCGCGGTCCAGGACCAGGTGGTGCCGGACAACACCCTGGCCTGGGTGTGGGTGCGCGGCCTGGA
CGAGCTGTACGCCGAGTGGTCGGAGGTCGTGTCCACGAACTTCCGGGACGCCTCCGGGCCGGCCATGACC
GAGATCGGCGAGCAGCCGTGGGGGCGGGAGTTCGCCCTGCGCGACCCGGCCGGCAACTGCGTGCACTTCG
TGGCCGAGGAGCAGGACTGACACGTGCTACGAGATTTCGATTCCACCGCCGCCTTCTATGAAAGGTTGGG
CTTCGGAATCGTTTTCCGGGACGCCGGCTGGATGATCCTCCAGCGCGGGGATCTCATGCTGGAGTTCTTC
GCCCACCCCAACTTGTTTATTGCAGCTTATAATGGTTACAAATAAAGCAATAGCATCACAAATTTCACAA
ATAAAGCATTTTTTTCACTGCATTCTAGTTGTGGTTTGTCCAAACTCATCAATGTATCTTATCATGTCTG
TATACCGTCGACCTCTAGCTAGAGCTTGGCGTAATCATGGTCATAGCTGTTTCCTGTGTGAAATTGTTAT
CCGCTCACAATTCCACACAACATACGAGCCGGAAGCATAAAGTGTAAAGCCTGGGGTGCCTAATGAGTGA
GCTAACTCACATTAATTGCGTTGCGCTCACTGCCCGCTTTCCAGTCGGGAAACCTGTCGTGCCAGCTGCA
TTAATGAATCGGCCAACGCGCGGGGAGAGGCGGTTTGCGTATTGGGCGCTCTTCCGCTTCCTCGCTCACT
GACTCGCTGCGCTCGGTCGTTCGGCTGCGGCGAGCGGTATCAGCTCACTCAAAGGCGGTAATACGGTTAT
CCACAGAATCAGGGGATAACGCAGGAAAGAACATGTGAGCAAAAGGCCAGCAAAAGGCCAGGAACCGTAA
AAAGGCCGCGTTGCTGGCGTTTTTCCATAGGCTCCGCCCCCCTGACGAGCATCACAAAAATCGACGCTCA
AGTCAGAGGTGGCGAAACCCGACAGGACTATAAAGATACCAGGCGTTTCCCCCTGGAAGCTCCCTCGTGC
GCTCTCCTGTTCCGACCCTGCCGCTTACCGGATACCTGTCCGCCTTTCTCCCTTCGGGAAGCGTGGCGCT
TTCTCATAGCTCACGCTGTAGGTATCTCAGTTCGGTGTAGGTCGTTCGCTCCAAGCTGGGCTGTGTGCAC
GAACCCCCCGTTCAGCCCGACCGCTGCGCCTTATCCGGTAACTATCGTCTTGAGTCCAACCCGGTAAGAC
ACGACTTATCGCCACTGGCAGCAGCCACTGGTAACAGGATTAGCAGAGCGAGGTATGTAGGCGGTGCTAC
AGAGTTCTTGAAGTGGTGGCCTAACTACGGCTACACTAGAAGAACAGTATTTGGTATCTGCGCTCTGCTG
AAGCCAGTTACCTTCGGAAAAAGAGTTGGTAGCTCTTGATCCGGCAAACAAACCACCGCTGGTAGCGGTG
GTTTTTTTGTTTGCAAGCAGCAGATTACGCGCAGAAAAAAAGGATCTCAAGAAGATCCTTTGATCTTTTC
TACGGGGTCTGACGCTCAGTGGAACGAAAACTCACGTTAAGGGATTTTGGTCATGAGATTATCAAAAAGG
ATCTTCACCTAGATCCTTTTAAATTAAAAATGAAGTTTTAAATCAATCTAAAGTATATATGAGTAAACTT
GGTCTGACAGTTACCAATGCTTAATCAGTGAGGCACCTATCTCAGCGATCTGTCTATTTCGTTCATCCAT
AGTTGCCTGACTCCCCGTCGTGTAGATAACTACGATACGGGAGGGCTTACCATCTGGCCCCAGTGCTGCA
ATGATACCGCGAGACCCACGCTCACCGGCTCCAGATTTATCAGCAATAAACCAGCCAGCCGGAAGGGCCG
AGCGCAGAAGTGGTCCTGCAACTTTATCCGCCTCCATCCAGTCTATTAATTGTTGCCGGGAAGCTAGAGT
AAGTAGTTCGCCAGTTAATAGTTTGCGCAACGTTGTTGCCATTGCTACAGGCATCGTGGTGTCACGCTCG
TCGTTTGGTATGGCTTCATTCAGCTCCGGTTCCCAACGATCAAGGCGAGTTACATGATCCCCCATGTTGT
GCAAAAAAGCGGTTAGCTCCTTCGGTCCTCCGATCGTTGTCAGAAGTAAGTTGGCCGCAGTGTTATCACT
CATGGTTATGGCAGCACTGCATAATTCTCTTACTGTCATGCCATCCGTAAGATGCTTTTCTGTGACTGGT
GAGTACTCAACCAAGTCATTCTGAGAATAGTGTATGCGGCGACCGAGTTGCTCTTGCCCGGCGTCAATAC
GGGATAATACCGCGCCACATAGCAGAACTTTAAAAGTGCTCATCATTGGAAAACGTTCTTCGGGGCGAAA
ACTCTCAAGGATCTTACCGCTGTTGAGATCCAGTTCGATGTAACCCACTCGTGCACCCAACTGATCTTCA
GCATCTTTTACTTTCACCAGCGTTTCTGGGTGAGCAAAAACAGGAAGGCAAAATGCCGCAAAAAAGGGAA
TAAGGGCGACACGGAAATGTTGAATACTCATACTCTTCCTTTTTCAATATTATTGAAGCATTTATCAGGG
TTATTGTCTCATGAGCGGATACATATTTGAATGTATTTAGAAAAATAAACAAATAGGGGTTCCGCGCACA
TTTCCCCGAAAAGTGCCACCTGACGTCGACGGATCGGGAGATCTCCCGATCCCCTATGGTGCACTCTCAG
TACAATCTGCTCTGATGCCGCATAGTTAAGCCAGTATCTGCTCCCTGCTTGTGTGTTGGAGGTCGCTGAG
TAGTGCGCGAGCAAAATTTAAGCTACAACAAGGCAAGGCTTGACCGACAATTGCATGAAGAATCTGCTTA
GGGTTAGGCGTTTTGCGCTGCTTCGCGATGTACGGGCCAGATATACGCGTT
Features (pLannotate 1.2.2; 25 found; start..end, strand, type, name):
      1..380     +  enhancer       CMV enhancer: human cytomegalovirus immediate early enhancer
    381..584     +  promoter       CMV promoter: human cytomegalovirus (CMV) immediate early promoter
    586..605     +  promoter       PLtetO-1 promoter (fragment): modified phage lambda PL promoter with tet operator sites (Lutz and Bujard, 1997)
    607..626     +  promoter       PLtetO-1 promoter (fragment): modified phage lambda PL promoter with tet operator sites (Lutz and Bujard, 1997)
    634..667     +  promoter       TRE3GV promoter (fragment): 3rd-generation Tet-responsive promoter that can be activated by binding of Tet-On® 3G, optimized for retroviral and lentiviral vectors
    805..825     +  CDS            FLAG (fragment): FLAG® epitope tag, followed by an enterokinase cleavage site
    835..1722    +  CDS            HaloTag®: modified bacterial dehalogenase that forms covalent bonds with chloroalkane derivatives
   1735..1755    +  CDS            TEV site: tobacco etch virus (TEV) protease recognition and cleavage site
   1762..2298    +  CDS            R1A_SARS2 (fragment): Experimental evidence at protein level: Swiss-Prot protein existence level 1. [Non-structural protein 10]: Plays a pivotal role in viral transcription by stimulating both nsp14 3'-5' exoribonuclease and nsp16 2'-O-methyltransferase activities. Therefore plays an essential role in viral mRNAs cap methylation. From Severe acute respiratory syndrome coronavirus 2 (2019-nCoV) (SARS-CoV-2).
   2350..2574    +  polyA_signal   bGH poly(A) signal: bovine growth hormone polyadenylation signal
   2578..2599    +  promoter       SV40 promoter (fragment): SV40 enhancer and early promoter
   2620..3048    +  rep_origin     f1 ori (sequence partly withheld): f1 bacteriophage origin of replication; arrow indicates direction of (+) strand synthesis
   3062..3391    +  promoter       SV40 promoter: SV40 enhancer and early promoter
   3439..3486    +  promoter       EM7 promoter: synthetic bacterial promoter&nbsp
   3505..3879    +  CDS            BleoR: antibiotic-binding protein; Sh ble from Streptoalloteichus hindustanus; confers resistance to bleomycin, phleomycin, and Zeocin™
   3889..4014    +  CDS            ble (fragment): BLE_KLEPN - Experimental evidence at protein level: Swiss-Prot protein existence level 1. Binding protein with a strong affinity to the bleomycin family of antibiotics. Binds to CL990; an antimitotic-antibiotic compound. From Klebsiella pneumoniae.
   4009..4130    +  polyA_signal   SV40 poly(A) signal: SV40 polyadenylation signal
   4203..4219    -  protein_bind   lac operator: The lac repressor binds to the lac operator to inhibit transcription in E. coli. This inhibition can be relieved by adding lactose or isopropyl-β-D-thiogalactopyranoside (IPTG). lac repressor encoded by lacI
   4227..4257    -  promoter       lac promoter: promoter for the E. coli lac operon
   4272..4293    -  protein_bind   CAP binding site: CAP binding activates transcription in the presence of cAMP. E. coli catabolite activator protein
   4306..4398    -  CDS            lacI (fragment): lac repressor; lacI; The lac repressor binds to the lac operator to inhibit transcription in E. coli. This inhibition can be relieved by adding lactose or isopropyl-β-D-thiogalactopyranoside (IPTG).
   4581..5169    -  rep_origin     ori: high-copy-number ColE1/pMB1/pBR322/pUC origin of replication
   5340..6200    -  CDS            AmpR: β-lactamase; bla; confers resistance to ampicillin, carbenicillin, and related antibiotics
   6201..6305    -  promoter       AmpR promoter: bla
   6364..6416    -  misc_feature   bom (fragment): basis of mobility region from pBR322
