[The description below was written by a language model from this plasmid's Addgene catalogue record and pLannotate feature annotations shown in this document.]
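Description:
pCDNA4 3xFLAG Halo R119A K120A nsp1 is a mammalian expression plasmid of about 6.6 kb, built on the pCDNA4 backbone, that produces a tagged double-point mutant of SARS-CoV-2 non-structural protein 1 (nsp1). In bacteria it is maintained at high copy through a ColE1/pUC-type origin and selected with ampicillin via the β-lactamase gene. An f1 origin is also present. For selection in mammalian cells it carries a Zeocin resistance cassette in which the Sh ble gene sits behind both the SV40 early promoter and the bacterial EM7 promoter and ends with an SV40 polyadenylation signal.

The expression cassette is driven by the CMV immediate-early enhancer and promoter. Two short tet operator-like fragments are annotated immediately downstream of it, which suggests a tetracycline-regulatable pCDNA4 variant, although the catalogue entry lists only CMV. The open reading frame begins with an N-terminal FLAG epitope region (catalogued as 3xFLAG, only partly recognised by the annotation). This is followed by HaloTag, a modified dehalogenase that bonds covalently to chloroalkane ligands, then a TEV protease cleavage site and the roughly 540 bp nsp1 coding sequence, and the transcript terminates at the bGH poly(A) signal. The automated annotation matches the insert to the SARS-CoV-2 replicase polyprotein 1a, and its attached text about nsp10 is generic to that polyprotein entry rather than a description of this insert.

The R119A and K120A substitutions are described as N-terminal domain mutations. The associated study examines how this domain contributes to nsp1-mediated suppression of cellular gene expression and preservation of viral gene expression. The construct is therefore suited to comparing mutant nsp1 activity in transfected cells, with the FLAG and Halo tags allowing detection, labelling or affinity capture.
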