Addgene plasmid #175428: pCDNA4 3xFLAG Halo R119A K120A nsp1
Purpose: Expresses R119A K120A CoV2 nsp1 in mammalian cells. This contains a 3XFLAG Halo tag fusion to nsp1.
Depositing lab: Britt Glaunsinger. Depositing organization: University of California, Berkeley. Publication: The N-terminal domain of SARS-CoV-2 nsp1 plays key roles in suppression of cellular gene expression and preservation of viral gene expression. Mendez AS, Ly M, Gonzalez-Sanchez AM, Hartenian E, Ingolia NT, Cate JH, Glaunsinger BA. Cell Rep. 2021 Oct 19;37(3):109841. doi: 10.1016/j.celrep.2021.109841. Epub 2021 Sep 30. PubMed 34624207.
Backbone
  Vector backbone: pCDNA4
  Backbone size w/o insert (bp): 6028
  Total vector size (bp): 6567
  Vector type: Mammalian Expression
  Selectable markers: Zeocin
Growth in bacteria
  Bacterial resistance: Ampicillin, 100 μg/mL
  Growth temperature: 37°C
  Growth strain: DH5alpha
  Copy number: High Copy
Gene/Insert
  Gene/Insert name: nsp1 R119A K120A
  Species: CoV2
  Insert size (bp): 539
  Mutation: N-terminal mutants R119A K120A
  Promoter: CMV
  Tag / fusion protein: 3XFLAG Halo (N terminal on backbone)
  Cloning method: Unknown
  Sequencing primers: 5′ CMV forward; 3′ BGH reverse
Terms and licenses: Academic/Nonprofit Terms; Industry Terms: Not Available to Industry
How to cite: pCDNA4 3xFLAG Halo R119A K120A nsp1 was a gift from Britt Glaunsinger (Addgene plasmid # 175428 ; http://n2t.net/addgene:175428 ; RRID:Addgene_175428)
